>Addgene plasmid #84599 | pCIneoRL-KLF9 3'UTR | addgene partial sequence | sequence record 164966 | RenLuc3F 5'-GTACATCAAGAGCTTCGTGG-3'
ATTCTAGACTGCACGCTGCCTTTTAGTGAGTGAGGAGTTTGGGGTTGCCTAGCAACTTGCTAACTTGTAA
AAAGTCATCTTTCCCTCACAGAAAGAAACGAAAGAAAGCAAAGCAAAGTCAGTGAAAGACAATCTTTATA
GTTTCAGGAGTAAATCTAAATGTGGCTTTTGTCAAGCTCTTAGATGGATATAAATGCAGCAACTTGTTTT
AAAAAAATGCACAATTTACTTCCCAAAAAAGTTGTTACTTGCCTTTTCAAGTTGTTGACAAACACACATT
TGATATTCTCTTATATGTTATAGTAATGTAACGTATAAACTCAAGCCTTTTTATTCTTTGTGATTAAATC
CTGTTTTAAAATGTCACAAAACAGGAACCAGCATTCTAATTAGATTTACTATATCAAGATATGGTTCAAA
TAGGACTACTAGAGTTCATTGAACACTAAAACTATGAAACAATTACTTTTTATATTAAAAAGACCATGGA
TTTAACTTATGAAAATCCAAATGCAGGATGGTAATTTTTGTTTACTTTTTTAACCAAACTGAATTTTTGA
AAGACTATTGCAGGTGTTTAAAAAGAAAGAAAAGTTGTTTTATCTAATACTGTAAGTAGTTGTCATATTC
TGGAAAATTTAATAGTTTTAGAGTTAAGATATCTCCTCTCTTTGGTTAGGGAAGAAGAAAGCCCTTCACC
ATTGTGGAATGATGCCCTGGCTTTAAGGTTTAGCTCCACATCATGCTTCTCTTGAGAATTCTATTTGGTA
GTTACAATTACAGAAACTGATTAGTTTGTCAGTTTGCAGATAGATTTAGCACAGTACTCATCACTCGGAT
AGATTGAGATGTTCTTTCACATCAGATGATCTGTAACACTGTAAGATACTGATCTT
