>Addgene plasmid #84599 | pCIneoRL-KLF9 3'UTR | addgene partial sequence | sequence record 164967 | EBV-rev 5'-GTGGTTTGTCCAAACTCATC-3'
ACCCTCACTAAAGGGAAGCGGCCGCTGATTTACAAAAACGGGACAGCAAAATAACTTAGGTCACTAATAC
TGTACAAAAATAAAACTGATTAAACAGTTGTAAAGATCAGTATCTTACAGTGTTACAGATCATCTGATGT
GAAAGAACATCTCAATCTATCCGAGTGATGAGTACTGTGCTAAATCTATCTGCAAACTGACAAACTAATC
AGTTTCTGTAATTGTAACTACCAAATAGAATTCTCAAGAGAAGCATGATGTGGAGCTAAACCTTAAAGCC
AGGGCATCATTCCACAATGGTGAAGGGCTTTCTTCTTCCCTAACCAAAGAGAGGAGATATCTTAACTCTA
AAACTATTAAATTTTCCAGAATATGACAACTACTTACAGTATTAGATAAAACAACTTTTCTTTCTTTTTA
AACACCTGCAATAGTCTTTCAAAAATTCAGTTTGGTTAAAAAAGTAAACAAAAATTACCATCCTGCATTT
GGATTTTCATAAGTTAAATCCATGGTCTTTTTAATATAAAAAGTAATTGTTTCATAGTTTTAGTGTTCAA
TGAACTCTAGTAGTCCTATTTGAACCATATCTTGATATAGTAAATCTAATTAGAATGCTGGTTCCTGTTT
TGTGACATTTTAAAACAGGATTTAATCACAAAGAATAAAAAGGCTTGAGTTTATACGTTACATTACTATA
ACATATAAGAGAATATCAAATGTGTGTTTGTCAACAACTTGAAAAGGCAAGTAACAACTTTTTTGGGAAG
TAAATTGTGCATTTTTTTAAAACAAGTTGCTGCATTTATATCCATCTAAGAGCTTGACAA
