[The description below was written by a language model from this plasmid's Addgene catalogue record.]
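Description:
pCIneoRL-KLF9 3'UTR is a mammalian luciferase reporter plasmid built on the pCIneoRL backbone (about 6.4 kb without insert), a vector that carries a Renilla luciferase coding sequence under the control of the CMV promoter. It is propagated in E. coli as a high-copy plasmid under ampicillin selection. The backbone name suggests a pCI-neo derivative, which would normally include a neomycin resistance cassette for selection in mammalian cells, but the record does not list a mammalian selection marker or provide a feature table, so this cannot be confirmed here.

The insert is a 965 bp fragment of the human KLF9 (also known as BTEB or BTEB1) 3' untranslated region, cloned between XbaI and NotI sites, both of which remain intact. It sits downstream of the Renilla luciferase open reading frame, so the catalogue's description of luciferase as an "N-terminal tag" really reflects a transcript-level arrangement: the CMV promoter drives an mRNA encoding Renilla luciferase followed by the KLF9 3'UTR. Any post-transcriptional regulation acting through that UTR, such as microRNA binding or other elements affecting mRNA stability or translation, is read out as a change in Renilla luciferase activity.

Constructs of this design are typically transfected into cultured mammalian cells, usually alongside a control reporter for normalisation, to test whether a candidate regulator targets the 3'UTR. The associated work concerns the context-dependent role of ZEB1 in lung cancer, although the record does not state which specific regulators of KLF9 were tested with this reporter.
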