Addgene plasmid #84599: pCIneoRL-KLF9 3'UTR
Purpose: Renilla luciferase reporter containing KLF9 3'UTR
Depositing lab: Yanan Yang. Depositing organization: Mayo Foundation for Medical Education and Research. Publication: A genetic cell context-dependent role for ZEB1 in lung cancer. Zhang T, Guo L, Creighton CJ, Lu Q, Gibbons DL, Yi ES, Deng B, Molina JR, Sun Z, Yang P, Yang Y. Nat Commun. 2016 Jul 26;7:12231. doi: 10.1038/ncomms12231. PubMed 27456471.
Backbone
  Vector backbone: pCIneoRL
  Backbone size w/o insert (bp): 6380
  Vector type: Luciferase
Growth in bacteria
  Bacterial resistance: Ampicillin, 100 μg/mL
  Growth temperature: 37°C
  Growth strain: DH5alpha
  Copy number: High Copy
Gene/Insert
  Gene/Insert name: KLF9 3'UTR
  Species: H. sapiens (human)
  Insert size (bp): 965
  Entrez Gene: KLF9 (a.k.a. BTEB, BTEB1)
  Promoter: CMV
  Tag / fusion protein: Renilla Luciferase (N terminal on backbone)
  Cloning method: Restriction Enzyme; 5′ cloning site Xba1 (not destroyed); 3′ cloning site Not1 (not destroyed)
  Sequencing primers: 5′ RenLuc3F; 3′ EBV-rev
Terms and licenses: Academic/Nonprofit Terms; Industry Terms: Not Available to Industry
How to cite: pCIneoRL-KLF9 3'UTR was a gift from Yanan Yang (Addgene plasmid # 84599 ; http://n2t.net/addgene:84599 ; RRID:Addgene_84599)
